>Addgene plasmid #148603 | pAc5.1B-lambdaN-HA-DmRoquin-ILLVtoEEEE_AE | depositor full sequence | sequence record 291051 | Full Sequence
CTTCAAGGAATTAATTCTATATTCTAAAAACACAAATGATACTTCTAAAAAAAATCATGAATGGCATCAA
CTCTGAATCAAATCTTTGCAGATGCACCTACTTCTCATTTCCACTGTCACATCATTTTTCCAGATCTCGC
TGCCTGTTATGTGGCCCACAAACCAAGACACGTTTTATGGCCATTAAAGCTGGCTGATCGTCGCCAAACA
CCAAATACATATCAATATGTACATTCGAGAAAGAAGCGATCAAAGAAGCGTCTTCGGGCGAGTAGGAGAA
TGCGGAGGAGAAGGAGAACGAGCTGATCTAGTATCTCTCCACAATCCAATGCCAACTGACCAACTGGCCA
TATTCGGAGCAATTTGAAGCCAATTTCCATCGCCTGGCGATCGCTCCATTCTTGGCTATATGTTTTTCAC
CGTTCCCGGGGCCATTTTCAAAGACTCGTCGGTAAGATAAGATTGTGTCACTCGCTGTCTCTCTTCATTT
GTCGAAGAATGCTGAGGAATTTCGCGATGACGTCGGCGAGTATTTTGAAGAATGAGAATAATTTGTATTT
ATACGAAAATCAGTTAGTGGAATTTTCTACAAAAACATGTTATCTATAGATAATTTTGTTGCAAAATATG
TTGACTATGACAAAGATTGTATGTATATACCTTTAATGTATTCTCATTTTCTTATGTATTTATAATGGCA
ATGATGATACTGATGATATTTTAAGATGATGCCAGACCACAGGCTGATTTCTGCGTCTTTTGCCGAACGC
AGTGCATGTGCGGTTGTTGTTTTTTGGAATAGTTTCAATTTTCGGACTGTCCGCTTTGATTTCAGTTTCT
TGGCTTATTCAAAAAGCAAAGTAAAGCCAAAAAAGCGAGATGGCAATACCAAATGCGGCAAAACGGTAGT
GGAAGGAAAGGGGTGCGGGGCAGCGGAAGGAAGGGTGGGGCGGGGCGTGGCGGGGTCTGTGGCTGGGCGC
GACGTCACCGACGTTGGAGCCACTCCTTTGACCATGTGTGCGTGTGTGTATTATTCGTGTCTCGCCACTC
GCCGGTTGTTTTTTTCTTTTTATCTCGCTCTCTCTAGCGCCATCTCGTACGCATGCTCAACGCACCGCAT
GTTGCCGTGTCCTTTATGCGTCATTTTGGCTCGAAATAGGCAATTATTTAAACAAAGATTAGTCAACGAA
AACGCTAAAATAAATAAGTCTACAATATGGTTACTTATTGCCATGTGTGTGCAGCCAACGATAGCAACAA
AAGCAACAACACAGTGGCTTTCCCTCTTTCACTTTTTGTTTGCAAGCGCGTGCGAGCAAGACGGCACGAC
CGGCAAACGCAATTACGCTGACAAAGAGCAGACGAAGTTTTGGCCGAAAAACATCAAGGCGCCTGATACG
AATGCATTTGCAATAACAATTGCGATATTTAATATTGTTTATGAAGCTGTTTGACTTCAAAACACACAAA
AAAAAAAATAAAACAAATTATTTGAAAGAGAATTAGGAATCGGACAGCTTATCGTTACGGGCTAACAGCA
CACCGAGACGAAATAGCTTACCTGACGTCACAGCCTCTGGAAGAACTGCCGCCAAGCAGAGAGAGAGAGA
AAAAGAGGGAGAGCAGCTTAGACCGCATGTGCTTGTGTGTGAGGCGTCTCTCTCTTCGTCTCCTGTTTGC
GCAAACGCATAGACTGCACTGAGAAAATCGATTACCTATTTTTTATGAATGAATATTTGCACTATTACTA
TTCAAAACTATTAAGATAGCAATCACATTCAATAGCCAAATACTATACCACCTGAGCGATGCAACGAAAT
GATCAATTTGAGCAAAAATGCTGCATATTTAGGACGGCATCATTATAGAAATGCTTCTTGCTGTGTACTT
TTCTCTCGTCTGGCAGCTGTTTCGCCGTTATTGTTAAAACCGGCTTAAGTTAGGTGTGTTTTCTACGACT
AGTGATGCCCCTACTAGAAGATGTGTGTTGCACAAATGTCCCTGAATAACCAATTTGAAGTGCAGATAGC
AGTAAACGTAAGCTAATATGAATATTATTTAACTGTAATGTTTTAATATCGCTGGACATTACTAATAAAC
CCACTATAAACACATGTACATATGTATGTTTTGGCATACAATGAGTAGTTGGGGAAAAAATGTGTAAAAG
CACCGTGACCATCACAGCATAAAGATAACCAGCTGAAGTATCGAATATGAGTAACCCCCAAATTGAATCA
CATGCCGCAACTGATAGGACCCATGGAAGTACACTCTTCATGGCGATATACAAGACACACACAAGCACGA
ACACCCAGTTGCGGAGGAAATTCTCCGTAAATGAAAACCCAATCGGCGAACAATTCATACCCATATATGG
TAAAAGTTTTGAACGCGACTTGAGAGCGGAGAGCATTGCGGCTGATAAGGTTTTAGCGCTAAGCGGGCTT
TATAAAACGGGCTGCGGGACCAGTTTTCATATCACTACCGTTTGAGTTCTTGTGCTGTGTGGATACTCCT
CCCGACACAAAGCCGCTCCATCAGCCAGCAGTCGTCTAATCCAGAGACCCCGGATCGGGGTACCAACATG
GACGCACAAACACGACGACGTGAGCGTCGCGCTGAGAAACAAGCTCAATGGAAAGCTGCAAACGGTGGAT
CTCCTCCACATATGGCTTACCCATACGATGTTCCAGATTACGCTCCTCCAAGCTTGATGCCGATTCAGGC
TCCCTCATGGACAGATTTTCTGAACTGTCCCATCTGCTGCAATGAATTCGCGGCCAGCCAGCGATGTCCG
GTCAGTCTGGGCTGCGGGCACACCATCTGCAAGCTATGCCTGACGACCCTCTACAACCGGCAGTGTCCCT
TCGATCAGACCGTGATTGTCAGTGACATCGACAATTTGCCCATCAACCATGCCTTGCTCCAGTTGGTCAA
GGACTCGGAGCTCCTCGAGCTGGCACCACCACCGCCCAGTGTGCAGAAGCTGGAGCCGGAGCACCTTAAG
TGTTACCAACTGGGTCAGCGGTGCATCGAGGAGCTGGCTTTGCACTTGAAGTCCTTCCTCAACCTGAACG
GAAATGGCAATCTTCTAACTCGACCCATGTTACGGAAACTGGTTACTCTGGTCAACTGCCAGCTGATGGA
GGAGGAGGGACGGGTGAGAGCGCTTCGAGCAGCCAGATCCCTAGGCGAACGCACAGTCACCGAGCTGATC
CTGCAGCACCAAAATCCCCAGCAGTTGAGCTCAAATCTGTGGGCTGCAGTGCGGACAAGAGGATGCCAGT
TCCTTGGACCCGCCATGCAGGAGGAGGTGCTCAAACTGGTGCTGCTGGCCTTGGAGGAGGGATCAGCGCT
TTCGCGCAAAGTGCTGGTCATGTTCGTCGTGCAGCGACTAGAGCCGAAGTTTCCCCAGGCCTCCAAGACG
AGTATCGGACATGTGGTACAGCTGCTCTACCGCGCCAGCTGCTTCAAGGTGTCCAAGCGGGAGGCGGACT
CGTCGTTGATGCAGCTCAAAGAGGAATTCCGTACGTATGACGCCCTACGCCGGGAGCACGATGCCCAAAT
CGTTCAGATAGCCACCGAGGCGGGTCTGCGAATTGCACCGGAACAATGGTCTTCCCTATTGTATGGCGAC
GTGATGCATAAAAGCCACATGCAGAGCATCATCGATAAGCTGCAGACGCCAAGCTCCTTTGCGCAATCAG
TCCAGGAATTGGTCATCGCCTTGCAGCGGACCAGCGATCCTGCGAAGCTATCCAGTTTGCATCATCATCT
GAAGTACCTGGCCAATATTGATCCCTGTGCGGAGGTTGCCCCGTGGTCGGTTTTGGCTGAGGCCTTGGAT
GCAGTGCGGCATTCGGTCGTTGGACTGGTGAACTTCCTTCAGCACCACGGAGTGCGCAAGGCGCAGGACG
GCATCAGTGGCGGTGGCAGTGGTGGGACGACCAATAGCAATCCGAAGTACAAGATCAGCTTATGCAGGGA
CTTGAATGTGCGGCGGGTGTGTCCCCGAGGTTCTAGCTGTACCTTTGCCCATTCCCAGGAGGAGGTAGAA
CGCTATCGTGCACGGAATCGAGGAAAACATATGAAGACACCGTTGGCGCTGCAGGGACCTCCAGCGGTAG
GCGTAGGAGCCATAAAGAAACCACTAGGCGAGCAGGAGGGACCGCCTCTAGGTAACATGCCACCCATGTT
ACCTATGTCGCCTATGCATTATATGGGCTCTCCTAGGGGATATCTGGATCCCAGCTTGGGACTTTCGCCA
GGTGGTGGTCTCCCGCCGTCGCATCACAGTCCCATTACCAGGCTCATAGTGCCGAGCCGCTACGATTCGC
GCTTTAGCGGGTTTGGCGGTGGCACGCCCAGGATTCCTTCGCCCAGAGAATACCAAGCCAATCCGGTAGC
GCCAACGCAACGCAATGCCAACCCACCGAATTTTAGTGTGAACAGTAACCTGCACAAGGGCTACATGTTG
CCCGCCAGCGGTGGAGATGTCTTCCATCTGGCCAATCCGTGGGAGCAAGCATACCTGGCACAGCAGCAAC
ATCCTCCACAGCATCCCCAACAGCAGCAGCCACCGTCCAGCAAGCCGAATCCCAGCCGACCGTTGTCGAT
TTTACCCGCAACAGCTGATACCTCATTTTTTGAAAAGAAACCGCCGAATAGTGTTAGCATAGATCTGGAC
AGGGTCCCGGAGGTCAATGTGGATGCAGTGCCTCTGTTCCGGCGATCCAACAATAACCACAATAACAACA
ATAGTAACTCCCACAATAACAACAACAACAATCATGGCTCATCACTGCTGTTCTGGAACAATACGGGTAA
AGATTCAGCCAACTTTGTACGATCAGACTCCATATTGGATGACGATGCGTCCACATTCGATGTGCCCACT
GGCTCCTCCATGCTGAGTATCTACGGCCCGATTTGCCCCAAGAGCAGTACGACCGGCAACTGGAACAACT
TTGATCTGGGATATGGCGGCTTCAAGAGTGACAGAAACGATAGCTTCAATGCCAATAAGCAGCAACAGCC
GATGTGGGGCAGGAAACCGCAACTGATGTCGGAAGACAGTTTCGAGGGCGGCGAAGATAGTGGAATGATG
CTGCAGGAAGAGAAGAATGAAGTGGACATCGAAGATCCCGATGACAGTGGGATCAAGGTGGACTAGGCGG
CCGCTCGAGTCTAGAGGGCCCGCGGTTCGAAGGTAAGCCTATCCCTAACCCTCTCCTCGGTCTCGATTCT
ACGCGTACCGGTCATCATCACCATCACCATTGAGTTTAAACCCGCTGATCAGCCTCGACTGTGCCTTCTA
AGGCCTGAGCTCGCTGATCAGCCTCGATCGAGGATCCAGACATGATAAGATACATTGATGAGTTTGGACA
AACCACAACTAGAATGCAGTGAAAAAAATGCTTTATTTGTGAAATTTGTGATGCTATTGCTTTATTTGTA
ACCATTATAAGCTGCAATAAACAAGTTAACAACAACAATTGCATTCATTTTATGTTTCAGGTTCAGGGGG
AGGTGTGGGAGGTTTTTTAAAGCAAGTAAAACCTCTACAAATGTGGTATGGCTGATTATGATCAGTCGAC
CGATGCCCTTGAGAGCCTTCAACCCAGTCAGCTCCTTCCGGTGGGCGCGGGGCATGACTATCGTCGCCGC
ACTTATGACTGTCTTCTTTATCATGCAACTCGTAGGACAGGTGCCGGCAGCGCTCTGGGTCATTTTCGGC
GAGGACCGCTTTCGCTGGAGCGCGACGATGATCGGCCTGTCGCTTGCGGTATTCGGAATCTTGCACGCCC
TCGCTCAAGCCTTCGTCACTGGTCCCGCCACCAAACGTTTCGGCGAGAAGCAGGCCATTATCGCCGGCAT
GGCGGCCGACGCGCTGGGCTACGTCTTGCTGGCGTTCGCGACGCGAGGCTGGATGGCCTTCCCCATTATG
ATTCTTCTCGCTTCCGGCGGCATCGGGATGCCCGCGTTGCAGGCCATGCTGTCCAGGCAGGTAGATGACG
ACCATCAGGGACAGCTTCAAGGATCGCTCGCGGCTCTTACCAGCCAGCAAAAGGCCAGGAACCGTAAAAA
GGCCGCGTTGCTGGCGTTTTTCCATAGGCTCCGCCCCCCTGACGAGCATCACAAAAATCGACGCTCAAGT
CAGAGGTGGCGAAACCCGACAGGACTATAAAGATACCAGGCGTTTCCCCCTGGAAGCTCCCTCGTGCGCT
CTCCTGTTCCGACCCTGCCGCTTACCGGATACCTGTCCGCCTTTCTCCCTTCGGGAAGCGTGGCGCTTTC
TCAATGCTCACGCTGTAGGTATCTCAGTTCGGTGTAGGTCGTTCGCTCCAAGCTGGGCTGTGTGCACGAA
CCCCCCGTTCAGCCCGACCGCTGCGCCTTATCCGGTAACTATCGTCTTGAGTCCAACCCGGTAAGACACG
ACTTATCGCCACTGGCAGCAGCCACTGGTAACAGGATTAGCAGAGCGAGGTATGTAGGCGGTGCTACAGA
GTTCTTGAAGTGGTGGCCTAACTACGGCTACACTAGAAGGACAGTATTTGGTATCTGCGCTCTGCTGAAG
CCAGTTACCTTCGGAAAAAGAGTTGGTAGCTCTTGATCCGGCAAACAAACCACCGCTGGTAGCGGTGGTT
TTTTTGTTTGCAAGCAGCAGATTACGCGCAGAAAAAAAGGATCTCAAGAAGATCCTTTGATCTTTTCTAC
GGGGTCTGACGCTCAGTGGAACGAAAACTCACGTTAAGGGATTTTGGTCATGAGATTATCAAAAAGGATC
TTCACCTAGATCCTTTTAAATTAAAAATGAAGTTTTAAATCAATCTAAAGTATATATGAGTAAACTTGGT
CTGACAGTTACCAATGCTTAATCAGTGAGGCACCTATCTCAGCGATCTGTCTATTTCGTTCATCCATAGT
TGCCTGACTCCCCGTCGTGTAGATAACTACGATACGGGAGGGCTTACCATCTGGCCCCAGTGCTGCAATG
ATACCGCGAGACCCACGCTCACCGGCTCCAGATTTATCAGCAATAAACCAGCCAGCCGGAAGGGCCGAGC
GCAGAAGTGGTCCTGCAACTTTATCCGCCTCCATCCAGTCTATTAATTGTTGCCGGGAAGCTAGAGTAAG
TAGTTCGCCAGTTAATAGTTTGCGCAACGTTGTTGCCATTGCTGCAGGCATCGTGGTGTCACGCTCGTCG
TTTGGTATGGCTTCATTCAGCTCCGGTTCCCAACGATCAAGGCGAGTTACATGATCCCCCATGTTGTGCA
AAAAAGCGGTTAGCTCCTTCGGTCCTCCGATCGTTGTCAGAAGTAAGTTGGCCGCAGTGTTATCACTCAT
GGTTATGGCAGCACTGCATAATTCTCTTACTGTCATGCCATCCGTAAGATGCTTTTCTGTGACTGGTGAG
TACTCAACCAAGTCATTCTGAGAATAGTGTATGCGGCGACCGAGTTGCTCTTGCCCGGCGTCAACACGGG
ATAATACCGCGCCACATAGCAGAACTTTAAAAGTGCTCATCATTGGAAAACGTTCTTCGGGGCGAAAACT
CTCAAGGATCTTACCGCTGTTGAGATCCAGTTCGATGTAACCCACTCGTGCACCCAACTGATCTTCAGCA
TCTTTTACTTTCACCAGCGTTTCTGGGTGAGCAAAAACAGGAAGGCAAAATGCCGCAAAAAAGGGAATAA
GGGCGACACGGAAATGTTGAATACTCATACTCTTCCTTTTTCAATATTATTGAAGCATTTATCAGGGTTA
TTGTCTCATGAGCGGATACATATTTGAATGTATTTAGAAAAATAAACAAATAGGGGTTCCGCGCACATTT
CCCCGAAAAGTGCCACCTGACGTCTAAGAAACCATTATTATCATGACATTAACCTATAAAAATAGGCGTA
TCACGAGGCCCTTTCGT
Features (pLannotate 1.2.2; 11 found; start..end, strand, type, name):
     56..2568    +  promoter       Ac5 promoter: Drosophila melanogaster actin 5C promoter
   2588..2653    +  CDS            N (fragment): REGN_LAMBD - Experimental evidence at protein level: Swiss-Prot protein existence level 1. Plays a role as a transcriptional antitermination factor that allows the virus to initiate its lytic phase. Activates expression of the delayed viral early genes by modifying host RNA polymerase (RNAP) into a form that is resistant to termination signals. This antitermination function requires the host NusA protein which serves to stabilize the interaction between antitermination protein N and host RNA polymerase. From Escherichia phage lambda (Bacteriophage lambda).
   2678..2704    +  CDS            3xHA (fragment): three tandem HA epitope tags
   2717..4255    +  CDS            Rc3h1 (fragment): RC3H1_MOUSE - Also known as Gm551, Kiaa2025. Experimental evidence at protein level: Swiss-Prot protein existence level 1. Post-transcriptional repressor of mRNAs containing a conserved stem loop motif, called constitutive decay element (CDE), which is often located in the 3'-UTR, as in HMGXB3, ICOS, IER3, NFKBID, NFKBIZ, PPP1R10, TNF, TNFRSF4 and in many more mRNAs (PubMed:23663784, PubMed:25026077, PubMed:18172933). Cleaves translationally inactive mRNAs harboring a stem-loop (SL), often located in their 3'-UTRs, during the early phase of inflammation in a helicase UPF1-independent manner (P
   5212..5253    +  CDS            V5 tag: epitope tag from simian virus 5
   5353..5487    -  polyA_signal   SV40 poly(A) signal: SV40 polyadenylation signal
   5510..5594    -  CDS            large T antigen (fragment): large T antigen from SV40 (simian virus 40)
   5595..6065    +  CDS            TcR (fragment): tetracycline efflux protein; tet; confers resistance to tetracycline
   6109..6697    -  rep_origin     ori: high-copy-number ColE1/pMB1/pBR322/pUC origin of replication
   6868..7728    -  CDS            AmpR: β-lactamase; bla; confers resistance to ampicillin, carbenicillin, and related antibiotics
   7729..7833    -  promoter       AmpR promoter: bla
