[The description below was written by a language model from this plasmid's Addgene catalogue record and pLannotate feature annotations shown in this document.]
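Description:
pAc5.1B-lambdaN-HA-DmRoquin-ILLVtoEEEE_AE is an insect-cell expression plasmid of about 7.9 kb. The catalogue lists the backbone as unknown, although the name and feature layout point to a pAc5.1-type vector. It is maintained in E. coli through a ColE1/pUC-family origin and selected with ampicillin via a β-lactamase gene under its own bla promoter. The record describes it as low copy, whereas the annotation labels the origin as a high-copy type. Short fragments annotated as tetracycline resistance and SV40 large T antigen look like backbone remnants rather than functional genes.

Expression is driven by the constitutive Drosophila melanogaster actin 5C promoter and terminated by an SV40 polyadenylation signal. The open reading frame begins with a short fragment of the bacteriophage lambda N protein, followed by an HA epitope (annotated as a partial match to 3xHA) and then Drosophila Roquin (roq, CG16807), taken from isoform C according to the depositor. The annotation tool labels part of this insert by homology to mouse Rc3h1, the mammalian Roquin, but the catalogue species is fly. The insert carries an ILLV-to-EEEE substitution, replacing four hydrophobic residues with glutamates; their positions are not stated. A vector-derived V5 tag lies downstream, but the record does not say whether it is in frame with the insert.

The lambda N peptide binds BoxB RNA hairpins, so fusions of this kind are generally used to tether a protein to a BoxB-containing reporter mRNA, with HA allowing detection. The associated study concerns a CAF40-binding motif that recruits the CCR4-NOT complex to Roquin targets, so this mutant plausibly tests that interaction, though the record does not say so explicitly.
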