Addgene plasmid #148603: pAc5.1B-lambdaN-HA-DmRoquin-ILLVtoEEEE_AE
Purpose: Insect Expression of DmRoquin-ILLVtoEEEE
Depositing lab: Elisa Izaurralde. Depositing organization: Max Planck Institute for Developmental Biology. Publication: A CAF40-binding motif facilitates recruitment of the CCR4-NOT complex to mRNAs targeted by Drosophila Roquin. Sgromo A, Raisch T, Bawankar P, Bhandari D, Chen Y, Kuzuoglu-Ozturk D, Weichenrieder O, Izaurralde E. Nat Commun. 2017 Feb 6;8:14307. doi: 10.1038/ncomms14307. PubMed 28165457.
Backbone
  Vector backbone: Unknown
  Vector type: Insect Expression
Growth in bacteria
  Bacterial resistance: Ampicillin, 100 μg/mL
  Growth temperature: 37°C
  Growth strain: DH5alpha
  Copy number: Low Copy
Gene/Insert
  Gene/Insert name: DmRoquin-ILLVtoEEEE
  Species: D. melanogaster (fly)
  Entrez Gene: roq (a.k.a. CG16807, Dmel\CG16807, NEST:bs21b12)
  Cloning method: Unknown
Terms and licenses: Academic/Nonprofit Terms; Industry Terms: Not Available to Industry
Depositor comments: ORF extracted from isoform C NCBI:NM_001275011.1 Plasmids from this collection were made available to the research community and donated after the lab closed. Please note that the sequence provided by the depositing laboratory may be theoretical/predicted or based on Sanger sequencing results. There may be discrepancies between sequencing results obtained by Addgene and the depositor sequence. If an Addgene verified sequence is not available, please contact before placing your order to request that our lab fully sequence the plasmid.
How to cite: pAc5.1B-lambdaN-HA-DmRoquin-ILLVtoEEEE_AE was a gift from Elisa Izaurralde (Addgene plasmid # 148603 ; http://n2t.net/addgene:148603 ; RRID:Addgene_148603)
